Addgene plasmid #74000: CpcB-Abies-grandisPHLS_CpcA
Purpose: Expresses the Abies grandis PHLS as a fusion with the CpcB protein plus the CmR cassete in Synechocystis
Depositing lab: Anastasios Melis. Depositing organization: University of California, Berkeley. Publication: Cyanobacterial production of plant essential oils. Formighieri C, Melis A. Planta. 2018 Oct;248(4):933-946. doi: 10.1007/s00425-018-2948-0. Epub 2018 Jul 4. PubMed 29974209.
Backbone
  Vector backbone: pBluescript KS+
  Backbone manufacturer: Stratagene
  Backbone size w/o insert (bp): 2877
  Total vector size (bp): 7117
Growth in bacteria
  Bacterial resistance: Ampicillin, 100 μg/mL
  Growth temperature: 37°C
  Growth strain: DH5alpha
  Copy number: High Copy
Gene/Insert
  Gene/Insert name: PHLS and CmR (alt name: Abies grandis phellandrene synthase (PHLS) fused to CpcB plus CmR)
  Species: Synechocystis and Abies grandis
  Insert size (bp): 4240
  GenBank ID: AAF61453.1 AGF50922.1
  Promoter: cpc
  Cloning method: Restriction Enzyme; 5′ cloning site NdeI (not destroyed); 3′ cloning site BglII (not destroyed)
  Sequencing primers: 5′ aagagtccctgaatatcaaa; 3′ ctagctcagagcattgatgg
Terms and licenses: Academic/Nonprofit Terms; Industry Terms: Not Available to Industry
How to cite: CpcB-Abies-grandisPHLS_CpcA was a gift from Anastasios Melis (Addgene plasmid # 74000 ; http://n2t.net/addgene:74000 ; RRID:Addgene_74000)
