[The description below was written by a language model from this plasmid's Addgene catalogue record and pLannotate feature annotations shown in this document.]
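Description:
CpcB-Abies-grandisPHLS_CpcA is a 7.1 kb pBluescript KS+-based plasmid built to express a plant monoterpene synthase in the cyanobacterium Synechocystis. In E. coli it is maintained as a high-copy plasmid through the ColE1/pUC-type origin and selected with ampicillin via the bla gene. The backbone also retains the f1 origin, remnants of the lacZα/lac promoter region, and the flanking T7 and T3 promoters. No cyanobacterial replication origin is annotated. This fits a non-replicating delivery vector whose cargo is meant to enter the host chromosome, although the record does not describe the integration mechanism explicitly.

The roughly 4.2 kb insert begins with the Synechocystis cpcB coding sequence, which encodes the phycocyanin β-subunit. It is followed almost immediately by a fragment of the Abies grandis β-phellandrene synthase gene (PHLS, annotated as ag8), and the record describes the two as a CpcB–PHLS fusion protein. The enzyme converts geranyl diphosphate mainly to β-phellandrene, with lesser amounts of β-pinene, α-pinene and limonene. The listed promoter is cpc; it is not annotated in the feature table, but about 550 bp of unannotated sequence lies upstream of cpcB and may contain it. Downstream of the fusion sits a chloramphenicol acetyltransferase cassette with its own cat promoter, which selects for Synechocystis transformants, and then the cpcA coding sequence.

Because native cpc sequences bracket the PHLS–CmR unit, they could plausibly act as homology arms for targeting the cpc operon locus, with the abundant CpcB protein serving as a leader for the fusion. The associated work concerns cyanobacterial production of plant essential oils, so the plasmid's use is engineering photosynthetic monoterpene synthesis.
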