Features (pLannotate 1.2.2; 17 found; start..end, strand, type, name):
     33..461     -  rep_origin     f1 ori (sequence partly withheld): f1 bacteriophage origin of replication; arrow indicates direction of (+) strand synthesis
    466..623     -  CDS            lacZα (fragment): LacZα fragment of β-galactosidase; lacZ fragment
    626..644     +  promoter       T7 promoter: promoter for bacteriophage T7 RNA polymerase
    653..673     -  misc_feature   MCS (fragment): pBluescript multiple cloning site
   1224..1739    +  CDS            cpcB: PHCB_SYNY3 - Experimental evidence at protein level: Swiss-Prot protein existence level 1. Light-harvesting photosynthetic bile pigment-protein from the phycobiliprotein complex (phycobilisome, PBS). Phycocyanin is the major phycobiliprotein in the PBS rod. From Synechocystis sp. (strain PCC 6803 / Kazusa).
   1743..3488    +  CDS            ag8 (fragment): TPSD8_ABIGR - Also known as agc8. Experimental evidence at protein level: Swiss-Prot protein existence level 1. Converts geranyl diphosphate to four products with (-)-(4S)- beta-phellandrene (52%) as the major olefin, and lesser amounts of (-)- (1S,5S)-beta-pinene (34%), (-)-1S,5S-alpha-pinene (8.5%), and (-)-(4S)- limonene (6%). Involved in defensive oleoresin formation in conifers in response to insect attack or other injury. Involved in monoterpene (C10) olefins biosynthesis. From Abies grandis (Grand fir) (Pinus grandis).
   3508..3610    +  promoter       cat promoter: promoter of the E. coli cat gene encoding chloramphenicol acetyltransferase
   3611..4270    +  CDS            CmR: chloramphenicol acetyltransferase; cat; confers resistance to chloramphenicol
   4425..4910    +  CDS            cpcA: PHCA_SYNY3 - Experimental evidence at protein level: Swiss-Prot protein existence level 1. Light-harvesting photosynthetic bile pigment-protein from the phycobiliprotein complex (phycobilisome, PBS). Phycocyanin is the major phycobiliprotein in the PBS rod. From Synechocystis sp. (strain PCC 6803 / Kazusa).
   4932..4950    -  promoter       T3 promoter: promoter for bacteriophage T3 RNA polymerase
   4995..5011    -  protein_bind   lac operator: The lac repressor binds to the lac operator to inhibit transcription in E. coli. This inhibition can be relieved by adding lactose or isopropyl-β-D-thiogalactopyranoside (IPTG). lac repressor encoded by lacI
   5019..5049    -  promoter       lac promoter: promoter for the E. coli lac operon
   5064..5085    -  protein_bind   CAP binding site: CAP binding activates transcription in the presence of cAMP. E. coli catabolite activator protein
   5098..5190    -  CDS            lacI (fragment): lac repressor; lacI; The lac repressor binds to the lac operator to inhibit transcription in E. coli. This inhibition can be relieved by adding lactose or isopropyl-β-D-thiogalactopyranoside (IPTG).
   5373..5961    -  rep_origin     ori: high-copy-number ColE1/pMB1/pBR322/pUC origin of replication
   6132..6992    -  CDS            AmpR: β-lactamase; bla; confers resistance to ampicillin, carbenicillin, and related antibiotics
   6993..7097    -  promoter       AmpR promoter: bla
>Addgene plasmid #74000 | CpcB-Abies-grandisPHLS_CpcA | depositor full sequence | sequence record 137696 | CpcB-Abies-grandisPHLS_CpcA sequence 7117 bps
CACCTAAATTGTAAGCGTTAATATTTTGTTAAAATTCGCGTTAAATTTTTGTTAAATCAGCTCATTTTTT
AACCAATAGGCCGAAATCGGCAAAATCCCTTATAAATCAAAAGAATAGACCGAGATAGGGT
[37 nt withheld, positions 132-168]
AAAGAACGTGGACTCCAACGTCAAAGG
[49 nt withheld, positions 196-244]
T
[91 nt withheld, positions 246-336]
G
[124 nt withheld, positions 338-461]
CCCATTCGCCATTCAGGCTGCGCAACTGTTGGGAAGGGCGATCGGTGCGGGCCTCTTCGCTATTACGCCA
GCTGGCGAAAGGGGGATGTGCTGCAAGGCGATTAAGTTGGGTAACGCCAGGGTTTTCCCAGTCACGACGT
TGTAAAACGACGGCCAGTGAATTGTAATACGACTCACTATAGGGCGAATTGGGTACCGGGCCCCCCCTCG
AGAAGAGTCCCTGAATATCAAAATGGTGGGATAAAAAGCTCAAAAAGGAAAGTAGGCTGTGGTTCCCTAG
GCAACAGTCTTCCCTACCCCACTGGAAACTAAAAAAACGAGAAAAGTTCGCACCGAACATCAATTGCATA
ATTTTAGCCCTAAAACATAAGCTGAACGAAACTGGTTGTCTTCCCTTCCCAATCCAGGACAATCTGAGAA
TCCCCTGCAACATTACTTAACAAAAAAGCAGGAATAAAATTAACAAGATGTAACAGACATAAGTCCCATC
ACCGTTGTATAAAGTTAACTGTGGGATTGCAAAAGCATTCAAGCCTAGGCGCTGAGCTGTTTGAGCATCC
CGGTGGCCCTTGTCGCTGCCTCCGTGTTTCTCCCTGGATTTATTTAGGTAATATCTCTCATAAATCCCCG
GGTAGTTAACGAAAGTTAATGGAGATCAGTAACAATAACTCTAGGGTCATTACTTTGGACTCCCTCAGTT
TATCCGGGGGAATTGTGTTTAAGAAAATCCCAACTCATAAAGTCAAGTAGGAGATTAATTCAATGTTCGA
CGTATTCACTCGGGTTGTTTCCCAAGCTGATGCTCGCGGCGAGTACCTCTCTGGTTCTCAGTTAGATGCT
TTGAGCGCTACCGTTGCTGAAGGCAACAAACGGATTGATTCTGTTAACCGCATCACCGGTAATGCTTCCG
CTATCGTTTCCAACGCTGCTCGTGCTTTGTTCGCCGAACAGCCCCAATTAATCCAACCCGGTGGAAACGC
CTACACCAGCCGTCGTATGGCTGCTTGTTTGCGTGACATGGAAATCATCCTCCGCTATGTTACCTACGCA
ACCTTCACCGGCGACGCTTCCGTTCTAGAAGATCGTTGCTTGAACGGTCTCCGTGAAACCTACGTTGCCC
TGGGTGTTCCCGGTGCTTCCGTAGCTGCTGGCGTTCAAAAAATGAAAGAAGCTGCCCTGGACATCGTTAA
CGATCCCAATGGCATCACCCGTGGTGATTGCAGTGCTATCGTTGCTGAAATCGCTGGTTACTTCGACCGC
GCCGCTGCTGCCGTAGCCCATATGTCCTTGACCACAGCCGTGAGCGATGATGGGCTGCAGAGAAGAATTG
GCGACTATCATTCCAATTTGTGGGATGACGATTTTATACAATCCCTTTCGACACCGTATGGAGAACCTAG
TTACCGTGAACGCGCCGAAAAGCTGATTGGAGAAGTAAAAGAAATGTTTAATTCCATGCCCTCCGAGGAT
GGTGAAAGTATGAGTCCTCTCAACGACTTGATTGAACGTTTGTGGATGGTGGATTCCGTCGAGCGCTTGG
GAATTGACCGTCATTTTAAAAAAGAAATTAAGAGCGCTTTGGACTATGTGTACAGCTATTGGAATGAGAA
AGGCATTGGTTGCGGCCGAGATAGCGTTTTTCCAGATGTGAATAGTACTGCTAGCGGATTTCGGACTTTG
CGGCTACATGGCTATTCCGTATCTAGCGAGGTGTTAAAGGTATTCCAAGATCAAAATGGTCAGTTCGCAT
TTTCCCCTAGTACCAAAGAGCGCGACATACGCACTGTCCTAAACCTCTACCGGGCCTCATTCATCGCCTT
TCCAGGTGAGAAAGTAATGGAAGAGGCTGAAATTTTTAGTAGTCGCTATTTGAAAGAAGCTGTGCAAAAG
ATCCCCGTTAGTAGCCTCAGTCAAGAAATTGACTATACTTTGGAATATGGGTGGCATACCAATATGCCTC
GGTTGGAAACTCGCAATTACCTAGACGTGTTTGGCCACCCCACTTCACCGTGGTTAAAAAAGAAACGCAC
ACAATATCTAGACAGTGAGAAACTCCTGGAATTAGCTAAGCTAGAATTCAATATCTTTCATTCATTACAA
CAAAAGGAGTTACAATATCTGTCCCGATGGTGGATTCACTCAGGCCTGCCGGAATTGACGTTTGGTCGAC
ATCGGCATGTCGAATACTACACCCTCTCTAGCTGTATTGCCACCGAGCCCAAGCATAGTGCTTTTCGCCT
CGGGTTCGCCAAGACTTGTCACCTAATTACCGTTTTGGATGATATCTACGATACGTTTGGAACGATGGAT
GAGATCGAATTGTTTAATGAAGCAGTTCGGCGGTGGAATCCTTCTGAGAAAGAACGGCTCCCCGAATATA
TGAAGGAGATATATATGGCACTTTACGAAGCTCTGACCGACATGGCACGTGAGGCCGAAAAAACTCAGGG
CCGTGACACTCTGAACTACGCGCGTAAAGCTTGGGAAGTTTACCTCGATTCATATACCCAGGAGGCGAAG
TGGATCGCTTCCGGGTATTTGCCCACCTTCGAAGAGTACCTTGAAAATGCCAAAGTTAGTTCCGGTCACC
GGGCTGCGGCACTTACCCCGTTATTAACCCTCGACGTCCCCTTGCCGGATGATGTGCTGAAAGGCATTGA
CTTTCCCTCCCGTTTTAACGACTTAGCGTCTAGCTTCTTGCGGCTCCGGGGTGACACCCGCTGTTATAAA
GCCGATCGCGATCGAGGAGAGGAAGCCAGTTCAATCTCTTGTTATATGAAGGATAATCCGGGCCTAACCG
AAGAAGATGCGCTCAATCATATTAATGCGATGATTAACGACATAATTAAGGAATTAAACTGGGAATTGTT
GAAACCAGATTCCAACATTCCGATGACAGCTCGCAAACACGCGTATGAAATTACGCGCGCTTTTCATCAA
CTCTACAAATATCGCGATGGATTCAGCGTTGCCACTCAAGAAACCAAAAGCCTTGTTCGGCGTACCGTAT
TAGAACCAGTGCCCTTATAGAGATCTGCGGCCGCGTTGATCGGCACGTAAGAGGTTCCAACTTTCACCAT
AATGAAATAAGATCACTACCGGGCGTATTTTTTGAGTTATCGAGATTTTCAGGAGCTAAGGAAGCTAAAA
TGGAGAAAAAAATCACTGGATATACCACCGTTGATATATCCCAATGGCATCGTAAAGAACATTTTGAGGC
ATTTCAGTCAGTTGCTCAATGTACCTATAACCAGACCGTTCAGCTGGATATTACGGCCTTTTTAAAGACC
GTAAAGAAAAATAAGCACAAGTTTTATCCGGCCTTTATTCACATTCTTGCCCGCCTGATGAATGCTCATC
CGGAATTCCGTATGGCAATGAAAGACGGTGAGCTGGTGATATGGGATAGTGTTCACCCTTGTTACACCGT
TTTCCATGAGCAAACTGAAACGTTTTCATCGCTCTGGAGTGAATACCACGACGATTTCCGGCAGTTTCTA
CACATATATTCGCAAGATGTGGCGTGTTACGGTGAAAACCTGGCCTATTTCCCTAAAGGGTTTATTGAGA
ATATGTTTTTCGTCTCAGCCAATCCCTGGGTGAGTTTCACCAGTTTTGATTTAAACGTGGCCAATATGGA
CAACTTCTTCGCCCCCGTTTTCACCATGGGCAAATATTATACGCAAGGCGACAAGGTGCTGATGCCGCTG
GCGATTCAGGTTCATCATGCCGTCTGTGATGGCTTCCATGTCGGCAGAATGCTTAATGAATTACAACAGT
ACTGCGATGAGTGGCAGGGCGGGGCGTAATTTTTTTAAGGCAGTTATTGGTGCCCTTAAACGCCTGGGGA
TCCTCTGGTTATTTTAAAAACCAACTTTACTCAGGTTCCATACCCGAGAAAATCCAGCTTAAAGCTGACA
TATCTAGGAAAATTTTCACATTCTAACGGGAGATACCAGAACAATGAAAACCCCTTTAACTGAAGCCGTT
TCCACCGCTGACTCTCAAGGTCGCTTTCTGAGCAGCACCGAATTGCAAATTGCTTTCGGTCGTCTACGTC
AAGCTAATGCTGGTTTGCAAGCCGCTAAAGCTCTGACCGACAATGCCCAGAGCTTGGTAAATGGTGCTGC
CCAAGCCGTTTATAACAAATTCCCCTACACCACCCAAACCCAAGGCAACAACTTTGCTGCGGATCAACGG
GGTAAAGACAAGTGTGCCCGGGACATCGGCTACTACCTCCGCATCGTTACCTACTGCTTAGTTGCTGGTG
GTACCGGTCCTTTGGATGAGTACTTGATCGCCGGTATTGATGAAATCAACCGCACCTTTGACCTCTCCCC
CAGCTGGTATGTTGAAGCTCTGAAATACATCAAAGCTAACCACGGCTTGAGTGGCGATGCCCGTGACGAA
GCTAATTCCTACCTCGATTACGCCATCAATGCTCTGAGCTAGGAGCTCCAGCTTTTGTTCCCTTTAGTGA
GGGTTAATTTCGAGCTTGGCGTAATCATGGTCATAGCTGTTTCCTGTGTGAAATTGTTATCCGCTCACAA
TTCCACACAACATACGAGCCGGAAGCATAAAGTGTAAAGCCTGGGGTGCCTAATGAGTGAGCTAACTCAC
ATTAATTGCGTTGCGCTCACTGCCCGCTTTCCAGTCGGGAAACCTGTCGTGCCAGCTGCATTAATGAATC
GGCCAACGCGCGGGGAGAGGCGGTTTGCGTATTGGGCGCTCTTCCGCTTCCTCGCTCACTGACTCGCTGC
GCTCGGTCGTTCGGCTGCGGCGAGCGGTATCAGCTCACTCAAAGGCGGTAATACGGTTATCCACAGAATC
AGGGGATAACGCAGGAAAGAACATGTGAGCAAAAGGCCAGCAAAAGGCCAGGAACCGTAAAAAGGCCGCG
TTGCTGGCGTTTTTCCATAGGCTCCGCCCCCCTGACGAGCATCACAAAAATCGACGCTCAAGTCAGAGGT
GGCGAAACCCGACAGGACTATAAAGATACCAGGCGTTTCCCCCTGGAAGCTCCCTCGTGCGCTCTCCTGT
TCCGACCCTGCCGCTTACCGGATACCTGTCCGCCTTTCTCCCTTCGGGAAGCGTGGCGCTTTCTCATAGC
TCACGCTGTAGGTATCTCAGTTCGGTGTAGGTCGTTCGCTCCAAGCTGGGCTGTGTGCACGAACCCCCCG
TTCAGCCCGACCGCTGCGCCTTATCCGGTAACTATCGTCTTGAGTCCAACCCGGTAAGACACGACTTATC
GCCACTGGCAGCAGCCACTGGTAACAGGATTAGCAGAGCGAGGTATGTAGGCGGTGCTACAGAGTTCTTG
AAGTGGTGGCCTAACTACGGCTACACTAGAAGGACAGTATTTGGTATCTGCGCTCTGCTGAAGCCAGTTA
CCTTCGGAAAAAGAGTTGGTAGCTCTTGATCCGGCAAACAAACCACCGCTGGTAGCGGTGGTTTTTTTGT
TTGCAAGCAGCAGATTACGCGCAGAAAAAAAGGATCTCAAGAAGATCCTTTGATCTTTTCTACGGGGTCT
GACGCTCAGTGGAACGAAAACTCACGTTAAGGGATTTTGGTCATGAGATTATCAAAAAGGATCTTCACCT
AGATCCTTTTAAATTAAAAATGAAGTTTTAAATCAATCTAAAGTATATATGAGTAAACTTGGTCTGACAG
TTACCAATGCTTAATCAGTGAGGCACCTATCTCAGCGATCTGTCTATTTCGTTCATCCATAGTTGCCTGA
CTCCCCGTCGTGTAGATAACTACGATACGGGAGGGCTTACCATCTGGCCCCAGTGCTGCAATGATACCGC
GAGACCCACGCTCACCGGCTCCAGATTTATCAGCAATAAACCAGCCAGCCGGAAGGGCCGAGCGCAGAAG
TGGTCCTGCAACTTTATCCGCCTCCATCCAGTCTATTAATTGTTGCCGGGAAGCTAGAGTAAGTAGTTCG
CCAGTTAATAGTTTGCGCAACGTTGTTGCCATTGCTACAGGCATCGTGGTGTCACGCTCGTCGTTTGGTA
TGGCTTCATTCAGCTCCGGTTCCCAACGATCAAGGCGAGTTACATGATCCCCCATGTTGTGCAAAAAAGC
GGTTAGCTCCTTCGGTCCTCCGATCGTTGTCAGAAGTAAGTTGGCCGCAGTGTTATCACTCATGGTTATG
GCAGCACTGCATAATTCTCTTACTGTCATGCCATCCGTAAGATGCTTTTCTGTGACTGGTGAGTACTCAA
CCAAGTCATTCTGAGAATAGTGTATGCGGCGACCGAGTTGCTCTTGCCCGGCGTCAATACGGGATAATAC
CGCGCCACATAGCAGAACTTTAAAAGTGCTCATCATTGGAAAACGTTCTTCGGGGCGAAAACTCTCAAGG
ATCTTACCGCTGTTGAGATCCAGTTCGATGTAACCCACTCGTGCACCCAACTGATCTTCAGCATCTTTTA
CTTTCACCAGCGTTTCTGGGTGAGCAAAAACAGGAAGGCAAAATGCCGCAAAAAAGGGAATAAGGGCGAC
ACGGAAATGTTGAATACTCATACTCTTCCTTTTTCAATATTATTGAAGCATTTATCAGGGTTATTGTCTC
ATGAGCGGATACATATTTGAATGTATTTAGAAAAATAAACAAATAGGGGTTCCGCGCACATTTCCCCGAA
AAGTGC
