>Addgene plasmid #74000 | CpcB-Abies-grandisPHLS_CpcA | addgene partial sequence | sequence record 139810 | T7 5'-TAATACGACTCACTATAGGG-3'
AATGGTGGGATAAAAAGCTCAAAAAGGAAAGTAGGCTGTGGTTCCCTAGGCAACAGTCTTCCCTACCCCA
CTGGAAACTAAAAAAACGAGAAAAGTTCGCACCGAACATCAATTGCATAATTTTAGCCCTAAAACATAAG
CTGAACGAAACTGGTTGTCTTCCCTTCCCAATCCAGGACAATCTGAGAATCCCCTGCAACATTACTTAAC
AAAAAAGCAGGAATAAAATTAACAAGATGTAACAGACATAAGTCCCATCACCGTTGTATAAAGTTAACTG
TGGGATTGCAAAAGCATTCAAGCCTAGGCGCTGAGCTGTTTGAGCATCCCGGTGGCCCTTGTCGCTGCCT
CCGTGTTTCTCCCTGGATTTATTTAGGTAATATCTCTCATAAATCCCCGGGTAGTTAACGAAAGTTAATG
GAGATCAGTAACAATAACTCTAGGGTCATTACTTTGGACTCCCTCAGTTTATCCGGGGGAATTGTGTTTA
AGAAAATCCCAACTCATAAAGTCAAGTAGGAGATTAATTCAATGTTCGACGTATTCACTCGGGTTGTTTC
CCAAGCTGATGCTCGCGGCGAGTACCTCTCTGGTTCTCAGTTAGATGCTTTGAGCGCTACCGTTGCTGAA
GGCAACAAACGGATTGATTCTGTTAACCGCATCACCGGTAATGCTTCCGCTATCGTTTCCAACGCTGCTC
GTGCTTTGTTCGCCGAACAGCCCCAATTAATCCAACCCGGTGGAAACGCCTACACCAGCCGTCGTATGGC
TGCTTGTT
