>Addgene plasmid #74000 | CpcB-Abies-grandisPHLS_CpcA | addgene partial sequence | sequence record 139844 | CAT-R 5'-GCAACTGACTGAAATGCCTC-3'
TATATCCAGTGATTTTTTTCTCCATTTTAGCTTCCTTAGCTCCTGAAAATCTCGATAACTCAAAAAATAC
GCCCGGTAGTGATCTTATTTCATTATGGTGAAAGTTGGAACCTCTTACGTGCCGATCAACGCGGCCGCAG
ATCTCTATAAGGGCACTGGTTCTAATACGGTACGCCGAACAAGGCTTTTGGTTTCTTGAGTGGCAACGCT
GAATCCATCGCGATATTTGTAGAGTTGATGAAAAGCGCGCGTAATTTCATACGCGTGTTTGCGAGCTGTC
ATCGGAATGTTGGAATCTGGTTTCAACAATTCCCAGTTTAATTCCTTAATTATGTCGTTAATCATCGCAT
TAATATGATTGAGCGCATCTTCTTCGGTTAGGCCCGGATTATCCTTCATATAACAAGAGATTGAACTGGC
TTCCTCTCCTCGATCGCGATCGGCTTTATAACAGCGGGTGTCACCCCGGAGCCGCAAGAAGCTAGACGCT
AAGTCGTTAAAACGGGAGGGAAAGTCAATGCCTTTCAGCACATCATCCGGCAAGGGGACGTCGAGGGTTA
ATAACGGGGTAAGTGCCGCAGCCCGGTGACCGGAACTAACTTTGGCATTTTCAAGGTACTCTTCGAAGGT
GGGCAAATACCCGGAAGCGATCCACTTCGCCTCCTGGGTATATGAATCGAGGTAAACTTCCCAAGCTTTA
CGCGCGTAGTTCAGAGTGTCACGGCCCTGAGTTT
